>Addgene plasmid #42168 | pJMK019 | depositor full sequence | sequence record 56914 | pJMK019 sequence 10001 bps
CAGGTGGCACTTTTCGGGGAAATGTGCGCGGAACCCCTATTTGTTTATTTTTCTAAATACATTCAAATAT
GTATCCGCTCATGAGACAATAACCCTGATAAATGCTTCAATAATATTGAAAAAGGAAGAGTATGAGTATT
CAACATTTCCGTGTCGCCCTTATTCCCTTTTTTGCGGCATTTTGCCTTCCTGTTTTTGCTCACCCAGAAA
CGCTGGTGAAAGTAAAAGATGCTGAAGATCAGTTGGGTGCACGAGTGGGTTACATCGAACTGGATCTCAA
CAGCGGTAAGATCCTTGAGAGTTTTCGCCCCGAAGAACGTTTTCCAATGATGAGCACTTTTAAAGTTCTG
CTATGTGGCGCGGTATTATCCCGTATTGACGCCGGGCAAGAGCAACTCGGTCGCCGCATACACTATTCTC
AGAATGACTTGGTTGAGTACTCACCAGTCACAGAAAAGCATCTTACGGATGGCATGACAGTAAGAGAATT
ATGCAGTGCTGCCATAACCATGAGTGATAACACTGCGGCCAACTTACTTCTGACAACGATCGGAGGACCG
AAGGAGCTAACCGCTTTTTTGCACAACATGGGGGATCATGTAACTCGCCTTGATCGTTGGGAACCGGAGC
TGAATGAAGCCATACCAAACGACGAGCGTGACACCACGATGCCTGTAGCAATGGCAACAACGTTGCGCAA
ACTATTAACTGGCGAACTACTTACTCTAGCTTCCCGGCAACAATTAATAGACTGGATGGAGGCGGATAAA
GTTGCAGGACCACTTCTGCGCTCGGCCCTTCCGGCTGGCTGGTTTATTGCTGATAAATCTGGAGCCGGTG
AGCGTGGGTCTCGCGGTATCATTGCAGCACTGGGGCCAGATGGTAAGCCCTCCCGTATCGTAGTTATCTA
CACGACGGGGAGTCAGGCAACTATGGATGAACGAAATAGACAGATCGCTGAGATAGGTGCCTCACTGATT
AAGCATTGGTAACTGTCAGACCAAGTTTACTCATATATACTTTAGATTGATTTAAAACTTCATTTTTAAT
TTAAAAGGATCTAGGTGAAGATCCTTTTTGATAATCTCATGACCAAAATCCCTTAACGTGAGTTTTCGTT
CCACTGAGCGTCAGACCCCGTAGAAAAGATCAAAGGATCTTCTTGAGATCCTTTTTTTCTGCGCGTAATC
TGCTGCTTGCAAACAAAAAAACCACCGCTACCAGCGGTGGTTTGTTTGCCGGATCAAGAGCTACCAACTC
TTTTTCCGAAGGTAACTGGCTTCAGCAGAGCGCAGATACCAAATACTGTCCTTCTAGTGTAGCCGTAGTT
AGGCCACCACTTCAAGAACTCTGTAGCACCGCCTACATACCTCGCTCTGCTAATCCTGTTACCAGTGGCT
GCTGCCAGTGGCGATAAGTCGTGTCTTACCGGGTTGGACTCAAGACGATAGTTACCGGATAAGGCGCAGC
GGTCGGGCTGAACGGGGGGTTCGTGCACACAGCCCAGCTTGGAGCGAACGACCTACACCGAACTGAGATA
CCTACAGCGTGAGCTATGAGAAAGCGCCACGCTTCCCGAAGGGAGAAAGGCGGACAGGTATCCGGTAAGC
GGCAGGGTCGGAACAGGAGAGCGCACGAGGGAGCTTCCAGGGGGAAACGCCTGGTATCTTTATAGTCCTG
TCGGGTTTCGCCACCTCTGACTTGAGCGTCGATTTTTGTGATGCTCGTCAGGGGGGCGGAGCCTATGGAA
AAACGCCAGCAACGCGGCCTTTTTACGGTTCCTGGCCTTTTGCTGGCCTTTTGCTCACATGTTCTTTCCT
GCGTTATCCCCTGATTCTGTGGATAACCGTATTACCGCCTTTGAGTGAGCTGATACCGCTCGCCGCAGCC
GAACGACCGAGCGCAGCGAGTCAGTGAGCGAGGAAGCGGAAGAGCGCCCAATACGCAAACCGCCTCTCCC
CGCGCGTTGGCCGATTCATTAATGCAGCTGGCACGACAGGTTTCCCGACTGGAAAGCGGGCAGTGAGCGC
AACGCAATTAATGTGAGTTAGCTCACTCATTAGGCACCCCAGGCTTTACACTTTATGCTTCCGGCTCGTA
TGTTGTGTGGAATTGTGAGCGGATAACAATTTCACACAGGAAACAGCTATGACCATGATTACGCCAAGCG
CGCAATTAACCCTCACTAAAGGGAACAAAAGCTGGAGCTGCAAGCTTAATGTAGTCTTATGCAATACTCT
TGTAGTCTTGCAACATGGTAACGATGAGTTAGCAACATGCCTTACAAGGAGAGAAAAAGCACCGTGCATG
CCGATTGGTGGAAGTAAGGTGGTACGATCGTGCCTTATTAGGAAGGCAACAGACGGGTCTGACATGGATT
GGACGAACCACTGAATTGCCGCATTGCAGAGATATTGTATTTAAGTGCCTAGCTCGATACAATAAACGGG
TCTCTCTGGTTAGACCAGATCTGAGCCTGGGAGCTCTCTGGCTAACTAGGGAACCCACTGCTTAAGCCTC
AATAAAGCTTGCCTTGAGTGCTTCAAGTAGTGTGTGCCCGTCTGTTGTGTGACTCTGGTAACTAGAGATC
CCTCAGACCCTTTTAGTCAGTGTGGAAAATCTCTAGCAGTGGCGCCCGAACAGGGACCTGAAAGCGAAAG
GGAAACCAGAGCTCTCTCGACGCAGGACTCGGCTTGCTGAAGCGCGCACGGCAAGAGGCGAGGGGCGGCG
ACTGGTGAGTACGCCAAAAATTTTGACTAGCGGAGGCTAGAAGGAGAGAGATGGGTGCGAGAGCGTCAGT
ATTAAGCGGGGGAGAATTAGATCGCGATGGGAAAAAATTCGGTTAAGGCCAGGGGGAAAGAAAAAATATA
AATTAAAACATATAGTATGGGCAAGCAGGGAGCTAGAACGATTCGCAGTTAATCCTGGCCTGTTAGAAAC
ATCAGAAGGCTGTAGACAAATACTGGGACAGCTACAACCATCCCTTCAGACAGGATCAGAAGAACTTAGA
TCATTATATAATACAGTAGCAACCCTCTATTGTGTGCATCAAAGGATAGAGATAAAAGACACCAAGGAAG
CTTTAGACAAGATAGAGGAAGAGCAAAACAAAAGTAAGACCACCGCACAGCAAGCGGCCGCTGATCTTCA
GACCTGGAGGAGGAGATATGAGGGACAATTGGAGAAGTGAATTATATAAATATAAAGTAGTAAAAATTGA
ACCATTAGGAGTAGCACCCACCAAGGCAAAGAGAAGAGTGGTGCAGAGAGAAAAAAGAGCAGTGGGAATA
GGAGCTTTGTTCCTTGGGTTCTTGGGAGCAGCAGGAAGCACTATGGGCGCAGCCTCAATGACGCTGACGG
TACAGGCCAGACAATTATTGTCTGGTATAGTGCAGCAGCAGAACAATTTGCTGAGGGCTATTGAGGCGCA
ACAGCATCTGTTGCAACTCACAGTCTGGGGCATCAAGCAGCTCCAGGCAAGAATCCTGGCTGTGGAAAGA
TACCTAAAGGATCAACAGCTCCTGGGGATTTGGGGTTGCTCTGGAAAACTCATTTGCACCACTGCTGTGC
CTTGGAATGCTAGTTGGAGTAATAAATCTCTGGAACAGATTGGAATCACACGACCTGGATGGAGTGGGAC
AGAGAAATTAACAATTACACAAGCTTAATACACTCCTTAATTGAAGAATCGCAAAACCAGCAAGAAAAGA
ATGAACAAGAATTATTGGAATTAGATAAATGGGCAAGTTTGTGGAATTGGTTTAACATAACAAATTGGCT
GTGGTATATAAAATTATTCATAATGATAGTAGGAGGCTTGGTAGGTTTAAGAATAGTTTTTGCTGTACTT
TCTATAGTGAATAGAGTTAGGCAGGGATATTCACCATTATCGTTTCAGACCCACCTCCCAACCCCGAGGG
GACCCGACAGGCCCGAAGGAATAGAAGAAGAAGGTGGAGAGAGAGACAGAGACAGATCCATTCGATTAGT
GAACGGATCTCGACGGTTAACTTTTAAAAGAAAAGGGGGGATTGGGGGGTACAGTGCAGGGGAAAGAATA
GTAGACATAATAGCAACAGACATACAAACTAAAGAATTACAAAAACAAATTACAAAAATTCAAAATTTTA
TCGATAAGCTTGGGAGTTCCGCGTTACATAACTTACGGTAAATGGCCCGCCTGGCTGACCGCCCAACGAC
CCCCGCCCATTGACGTCAATAATGACGTATGTTCCCATAGTAACGCCAATAGGGACTTTCCATTGACGTC
AATGGGTGGAGTATTTACGGTAAACTGCCCACTTGGCAGTACATCAAGTGTATCATATGCCAAGTACGCC
CCCTATTGACGTCAATGACGGTAAATGGCCCGCCTGGCATTATGCCCAGTACATGACCTTATGGGACTTT
CCTACTTGGCAGTACATCTACGTATTAGTCATCGCTATTACCATGGTGATGCGGTTTTGGCAGTACATCA
ATGGGCGTGGATAGCGGTTTGACTCACGGGGATTTCCAAGTCTCCACCCCATTGACGTCAATGGGAGTTT
GTTTTGGCACCAAAATCAACGGGACTTTCCAAAATGTCGTAACAACTCCGCCCCATTGACGCAAATGGGC
GGTAGGCGTGTACGGTGGGAGGTCTATATAAGCAGAGCTCGTTTAGTGAACCGTCAGATCGCCTGGAGAC
GCCATCCACGCTGTTTTGACCTCCATAGAAGACACCGACTCTAGAGATGGACCCCATCGCTCTGCAGGCT
GGTTACGACCTGCTGGGTGACGGCAGACCTGAAACTCTGTGGCTGGGCATCGGCACTCTGCTGATGCTGA
TTGGAACCTTCTACTTTCTGGTCCGCGGATGGGGAGTCACCGATAAGGATGCCCGGGAATATTACGCTGT
GACTATCCTGGTGCCCGGAATCGCATCCGCCGCATATCTGTCTATGTTCTTTGGTATCGGGCTTACTGAG
GTGACCGTCGGGGGCGAAATGTTGGATATCTATTATGCCAGGTACGCCAACTGGCTGTTTACCACCCCAC
TTCTGCTGCTGGATCTGGCCCTTCTCGCTAAGGTGGATCGGGTGACCATCGGCACCCTGGTGGGTGTGGA
CGCCCTGATGATCGTCACTGGCCTCATCGGAGCCTTGAGCCACACGGCCATAGCCAGATACAGTTGGTGG
TTGTTCTCTACAATTTGCATGATAGTGGTGCTCTATTTTCTGGCTACATCCCTGCGATCTGCTGCAAAGG
AGCGGGGCCCCGAGGTGGCATCTACCTTTAACACCCTGACAGCTCTGGTCTTGGTGCTGTGGACCGCTTA
CCCTATCCTGTGGATCATAGGCACTGAGGGCGCTGGCGTGGTGGGCCTGGGCATCGAAACTCTGCTGTTT
ATGGTGTTGGACGTGACTGCCAAGGTCGGCTTTGGCTTTATCCTGTTGAGATCCCGGGCTATTCTGGGCG
ACACCGAGGCACCAGAACCCAGTGCCGGTGCCGATGTCAGTGCCGCCGACCGAACCGGTAGTGGCGCATC
AGGTTCTCATCATCATCATCATCATGGTATGGCTAGCATGACTGGTGGACAGCAAATGGGTCGGGATCTG
TACGACGATGACGATAAGGATCTCGCCACCATGGTCGACTCATCACGTCGTAAGTGGAATAAGACAGGTC
ACGCAGTCAGAGCTATAGGTCGGCTGAGCTCACTCGAGAACGTCTATATCAAGGCCGACAAGCAGAAGAA
CGGCATCAAGGCGAACTTCAAGATCCGCCACAACATCGAGGACGGCGGCGTGCAGCTCGCCTACCACTAC
CAGCAGAACACCCCCATCGGCGACGGCCCCGTGCTGCTGCCCGACAACCACTACCTGAGCGTGCAGTCCA
AACTTTCGAAAGACCCCAACGAGAAGCGCGATCACATGGTCCTGCTGGAGTTCGTGACCGCCGCCGGGAT
CACTCTCGGCATGGACGAGCTGTACAAGGGCGGTACCGGAGGGAGCATGGTGAGCAAGGGCGAGGAGCTG
TTCACCGGGGTGGTGCCCATCCTGGTCGAGCTGGACGGCGACGTAAACGGCCACAAGTTCAGCGTGTCCG
GCGAGGGTGAGGGCGATGCCACCTACGGCAAGCTGACCCTGAAGTTCATCTGCACCACCGGCAAGCTGCC
CGTGCCCTGGCCCACCCTCGTGACCACCCTGACCTACGGCGTGCAGTGCTTCAGCCGCTACCCCGACCAC
ATGAAGCAGCACGACTTCTTCAAGTCCGCCATGCCCGAAGGCTACATCCAGGAGCGCACCATCTTCTTCA
AGGACGACGGCAACTACAAGACCCGCGCCGAGGTGAAGTTCGAGGGCGACACCCTGGTGAACCGCATCGA
GCTGAAGGGCATCGACTTCAAGGAGGACGGCAACATCCTGGGGCACAAGCTGGAGTACAACCTGCCGGAC
CAACTGACTGAAGAGCAGATCGCAGAATTTAAAGAGGCTTTCTCCCTATTTGACAAGGACGGGGATGGGA
CAATAACAACCAAGGAGCTGGGGACGGTGATGCGGTCTCTGGGGCAGAACCCCACAGAAGCAGAGCTGCA
GGACATGATCAATGAAGTAGATGCCGACGGTGACGGCACAATCGACTTCCCTGAGTTCCTGACAATGATG
GCAAGAAAAATGAAATACACAGACAGTGAAGAAGAAATTAGAGAAGCGTTCCGTGTGTTTGATAAGGATG
GCAATGGCTACATCAGTGCAGCAGAGCTTCGCCACGTGATGACAAACCTTGGAGAGAAGTTAACAGATGA
AGAGGTTGATGAAATGATCAGGGAAGCAGACATCGATGGGGATGGTCAGGTAAACTACGAAGAGTTTGTA
CAAATGATGACAGCGAAGTGACAATCAACCTCTGGATTACAAAATTTGTGAAAGATTGACTGGTATTCTT
AACTATGTTGCTCCTTTTACGCTATGTGGATACGCTGCTTTAATGCCTTTGTATCATGCTATTGCTTCCC
GTATGGCTTTCATTTTCTCCTCCTTGTATAAATCCTGGTTGCTGTCTCTTTATGAGGAGTTGTGGCCCGT
TGTCAGGCAACGTGGCGTGGTGTGCACTGTGTTTGCTGACGCAACCCCCACTGGTTGGGGCATTGCCACC
ACCTGTCAGCTCCTTTCCGGGACTTTCGCTTTCCCCCTCCCTATTGCCACGGCGGAACTCATCGCCGCCT
GCCTTGCCCGCTGCTGGACAGGGGCTCGGCTGTTGGGCACTGACAATTCCGTGGTGTTGTCGGGGAAGCT
GACGTCCTTTCCATGGCTGCTCGCCTGTGTTGCCACCTGGATTCTGCGCGGGACGTCCTTCTGCTACGTC
CCTTCGGCCCTCAATCCAGCGGACCTTCCTTCCCGCGGCCTGCTGCCGGCTCTGCGGCCTCTTCCGCGTC
TTCGCCTTCGCCCTCAGACGAGTCGGATCTCCCTTTGGGCCGCCTCCCCGCCTGGAATTCTACCGGGTAG
GGGAGGCGCTTTTCCCAAGGCAGTCTGGAGCATGCGCTTTAGCAGCCCCGCTGGGCACTTGGCGCTACAC
AAGTGGCCTCTGGCCTCGCACACATTCCACATCCACCGGTAGGCGCCAACCGGCTCCGTTCTTTGGTGGC
CCCTTCGCGCCACCTTCTACTCCTCCCCTAGTCAGGAAGTTCCCCCCCGCCCCGCAGCTCGCGTCGTGCA
GGACGTGACAAATGGAAGTAGCACGTCTCACTAGTCTCGTGCAGATGGACAGCACCGCTGAGCAATGGAA
GCGGGTAGGCCTTTGGGGCAGCGGCCAATAGCAGCTTTGCTCCTTCGCTTTCTGGGCTCAGAGGCTGGGA
AGGGGTGGGTCCGGGGGCGGGCTCAGGGGCGGGCTCAGGGGCGGGGCGGGCGCCCGAAGGTCCTCCGGAG
GCCCGGCATTCTGCACGCTTCAAAAGCGCACGTCTGCCGCGCTGTTCTCCTCTTCCTCATCTCCGGGCCT
TTCGACCTGCAGCCCAAGCTTACCATGACCGAGTACAAGCCCACGGTGCGCCTCGCCACCCGCGACGACG
TCCCCAGGGCCGTACGCACCCTCGCCGCCGCGTTCGCCGACTACCCCGCCACGCGCCACACCGTCGATCC
GGACCGCCACATCGAGCGGGTCACCGAGCTGCAAGAACTCTTCCTCACGCGCGTCGGGCTCGACATCGGC
AAGGTGTGGGTCGCGGACGACGGCGCCGCGGTGGCGGTCTGGACCACGCCGGAGAGCGTCGAAGCGGGGG
CGGTGTTCGCCGAGATCGGCCCGCGCATGGCCGAGTTGAGCGGTTCCCGGCTGGCCGCGCAGCAACAGAT
GGAAGGCCTCCTGGCGCCGCACCGGCCCAAGGAGCCCGCGTGGTTCCTGGCCACCGTCGGCGTCTCGCCC
GACCACCAGGGCAAGGGTCTGGGCAGCGCCGTCGTGCTCCCCGGAGTGGAGGCGGCCGAGCGCGCCGGGG
TGCCCGCCTTCCTGGAGACCTCCGCGCCCCGCAACCTCCCCTTCTACGAGCGGCTCGGCTTCACCGTCAC
CGCCGACGTCGAGGTGCCCGAAGGACCGCGCACCTGGTGCATGACCCGCAAGCCCGGTGCCTGACGCCCG
CCCCACGACCCGCAGCGCCCGACCGAAAGGAGCGCACGACCCCATGCATCTCGAGGGCCCGGTACCTTTA
AGACCAATGACTTACAAGGCAGCTGTAGATCTTAGCCACTTTTTAAAAGAAAAGGGGGGACTGGAAGGGC
TAGCTCACTCCCAACGAAGACAAGATCTGCTTTTTGCTTGTACTGGGTCTCTCTGGTTAGACCAGATCTG
AGCCTGGGAGCTCTCTGGCTGCCTAGGGAACCCACTGCTTAAGCCTCAATAAAGCTTGCCTTGAGTGCTT
CAAGTAGTGTGTGCCCGTCTGTTGTGTGACTCTGGTAACTAGAGATCCCTCAGACCCTTTTAGTCAGTGT
GGAAAATCTCTAGCAGTAGTAGTTCATGTCATCTTATTATTCAGTATTTATAACTTGCAAAGAAATGAAT
ATCAGAGAGTGAGAGGAACTTGTTTATTGCAGCTTATAATGGTTACAAATAAAGCAATAGCATCACAAAT
TTCACAAATAAAGCATTTTTTTCACTGCATTCTAGTTGTGGTTTGTCCAAACTCATCAATGTATCTTATC
ATGTCTGGCTCTAGCTATCCCGCCCCTAACTCCGCCCAGTTCCGCCCATTCTCCGCCCCATGGCTGACTA
ATTTTTTTTATTTATGCAGAGGCCGAGGCCGCCTCGGCCTCTGAGCTATTCCAGAAGTAGTGAGGAGGCT
TTTTTGGAGGCCTAGGCTTTTGCGTCGAGACGTACCCAATTCGCCCTATAGTGAGTCGTATTACGCGCGC
TCACTGGCCGTCGTTTTACAACGTCGTGACTGGGAAAACCCTGGCGTTACCCAACTTAATCGCCTTGCAG
CACATCCCCCTTTCGCCAGCTGGCGTAATAGCGAAGAGGCCCGCACCGATCGCCCTTCCCAACAGTTGCG
CAGCCTGAATGGCGAATGGCGCG
[124 nt withheld, positions 9544-9667]
C
[91 nt withheld, positions 9669-9759]
A
[49 nt withheld, positions 9761-9809]
CCTTTGACGTTGGAGTCCACGTTCTTT
[37 nt withheld, positions 9837-9873]
ACCCTATCTCGGTCTATTCTTTTGATTTATAAGGGATTTTGCCGATTTCGGCCTATTGGTTAAAAAATGA
GCTGATTTAACAAAAATTTAACGCGAATTTTAACAAAATATTAACGTTTACAATTTCC
Features (pLannotate 1.2.2; 29 found; start..end, strand, type, name):
     27..131     +  promoter       AmpR promoter: bla
    132..992     +  CDS            AmpR: β-lactamase; bla; confers resistance to ampicillin, carbenicillin, and related antibiotics
   1163..1751    +  rep_origin     ori: high-copy-number ColE1/pMB1/pBR322/pUC origin of replication
   1934..2026    +  CDS            lacI (fragment): lac repressor; lacI; The lac repressor binds to the lac operator to inhibit transcription in E. coli. This inhibition can be relieved by adding lactose or isopropyl-β-D-thiogalactopyranoside (IPTG).
   2039..2060    +  protein_bind   CAP binding site: CAP binding activates transcription in the presence of cAMP. E. coli catabolite activator protein
   2075..2105    +  promoter       lac promoter: promoter for the E. coli lac operon
   2113..2129    +  protein_bind   lac operator: The lac repressor binds to the lac operator to inhibit transcription in E. coli. This inhibition can be relieved by adding lactose or isopropyl-β-D-thiogalactopyranoside (IPTG). lac repressor encoded by lacI
   2174..2192    +  promoter       T3 promoter: promoter for bacteriophage T3 RNA polymerase
   2220..2441    +  promoter       RSV promoter: Rous sarcoma virus enhancer/promoter
   2448..2628    +  LTR            5' LTR (truncated): truncated 5' long terminal repeat (LTR) from HIV-1
   2672..2797    +  misc_feature   HIV-1 Ψ: packaging signal of human immunodeficiency virus type 1
   2781..3144    +  CDS            HIV-1 gag (fragment): gag protein from human immunodeficiency virus 1; gag
   3239..3575    +  ncRNA          RRE: Accession: RF00036 - HIV Rev response element
   3611..4000    +  CDS            env (fragment): ENV_HV1H2 - Experimental evidence at protein level: Swiss-Prot protein existence level 1. [Transmembrane protein gp41]: Acts as a class I viral fusion protein. Under the current model, the protein has at least 3 conformational states: pre-fusion native state, pre-hairpin intermediate state, and post-fusion hairpin state. During fusion of viral and target intracellular membranes, the coiled coil regions (heptad repeats) assume a trimer-of-hairpins structure, positioning the fusion peptide in close proximity to the C-terminal region of the ectodomain. The formation of this structure appears to d
   4012..4129    +  misc_feature   cPPT/CTS: central polypurine tract and central termination sequence of HIV-1
   4152..4455    +  enhancer       CMV enhancer: human cytomegalovirus immediate early enhancer
   4456..4659    +  promoter       CMV promoter: human cytomegalovirus (CMV) immediate early promoter
   4737..5510    +  CDS            Arch: light-driven proton pump archaerhodopsin-3 from Halorubrum sodomense (Chow et al., 2010)
   5532..6881    +  CDS            GCaMP6f: improved fluorescent protein-based calcium sensor (Chen et al., 2013)
   6883..7471    +  misc_feature   WPRE: woodchuck hepatitis virus posttranscriptional regulatory element
   7485..7984    +  promoter       PGK promoter: mouse phosphoglycerate kinase 1 promoter
   8005..8604    +  CDS            PuroR: puromycin N-acetyltransferase; pac from Streptomyces alboniger; confers resistance to puromycin
   8672..8740    +  CDS            nef (fragment): NEF_HV1Z2 - Experimental evidence at protein level: Swiss-Prot protein existence level 1. Extracellular Nef protein targets CD4(+) T-lymphocytes for apoptosis by interacting with CXCR4 surface receptors. From Human immunodeficiency virus type 1 group M subtype D (isolate Z2/CDC-Z34) (HIV-1).
   8742..8975    +  LTR            3' LTR (ΔU3): self-inactivating 3' long terminal repeat (LTR) from HIV-1
   9047..9168    +  polyA_signal   SV40 poly(A) signal: SV40 polyadenylation signal
   9187..9322    +  rep_origin     SV40 ori: SV40 origin of replication
   9355..9373    -  promoter       T7 promoter: promoter for bacteriophage T7 RNA polymerase
   9381..9536    +  CDS            lacZα (fragment): LacZα fragment of β-galactosidase; lacZ fragment
   9544..9999    +  rep_origin     f1 ori (sequence partly withheld): f1 bacteriophage origin of replication; arrow indicates direction of (+) strand synthesis
