[The description below was written by a language model from this plasmid's Addgene catalogue record and pLannotate feature annotations shown in this document.]
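Description:
pJMK019 is a third-generation, self-inactivating HIV-1 lentiviral transfer plasmid built on the p156RRL-sinPPT-CMV-GFP-PRE backbone for expression in mammalian cells, about 10 kb in total. In bacteria it is maintained through a high-copy ColE1/pUC origin and selected with ampicillin via β-lactamase. An f1 origin and remnants of the lac/lacZα region with T3 and T7 promoters are carried over from the parental cloning vector. The viral genome is transcribed from an RSV promoter fused to a truncated 5' LTR and includes the Ψ packaging signal with a gag fragment, the Rev response element, an env fragment, and the cPPT/CTS. It ends in a ΔU3 3' LTR, which inactivates LTR promoter activity after integration, followed by an SV40 polyadenylation signal and SV40 origin.

The payload is CaViar, a roughly 2.1 kb insert driven by the CMV enhancer/promoter. According to the record, it combines the D95N mutant of archaerhodopsin-3 (Arch) with the genetically encoded calcium indicator GCaMP5G. The two coding regions lie in close succession on the same strand, consistent with a fusion protein. The automated annotation labels the calcium sensor as GCaMP6f, but the catalogue entry names GCaMP5G; the two are closely related variants, so the depositor's designation should take precedence. A WPRE downstream of the insert enhances transcript processing and expression. A separate mouse PGK promoter drives puromycin N-acetyltransferase, allowing selection of transduced cells. The record does not spell out an application, but the pairing of an Arch-based component with a calcium sensor suggests combined optical reporting of membrane voltage and intracellular calcium in transfected or transduced mammalian cells.
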