Addgene plasmid #42168: pJMK019
Depositing lab: Adam Cohen. Depositing organization: Harvard University.
Backbone
  Vector backbone: p156RRL-sinPPT-CMV-GFP-PRE/Nhe I
  Backbone size w/o insert (bp): 7900
  Total vector size (bp): 10001
  Vector type: Mammalian Expression, Lentiviral
  Selectable markers: Puromycin
Growth in bacteria
  Bacterial resistance: Ampicillin, 100 μg/mL
  Growth temperature: 37°C
  Growth strain: Stbl3
  Copy number: High Copy
Gene/Insert
  Gene/Insert name: CaViar (alt name: ArchD95N + GCaMP5G)
  Insert size (bp): 2145
  Promoter: CMV
  Cloning method: Ligation Independent Cloning
  Sequencing primers: 5′ CMV Forward
Terms and licenses: Academic/Nonprofit Terms; Industry Terms: Not Available to Industry
How to cite: pJMK019 was a gift from Adam Cohen (Addgene plasmid # 42168 ; http://n2t.net/addgene:42168 ; RRID:Addgene_42168)
