>Addgene plasmid #42168 | pJMK019 | addgene partial sequence | sequence record 64199 | EGFP_N
GATCCCGGCGGCGGTCACGAACTCCAGCAGGACCATGTGATCGCGCTTCTCGTTGGGGTCTTTCGAAAGT
TTGGACTGCACGCTCAGGTAGTGGTTGTCGGGCAGCAGCACGGGGCCGTCGCCGATGGGGGTGTTCTGCT
GGTAGTGGTAGGCGAGCTGCACGCCGCCGTCCTCGATGTTGTGGCGGATCTTGAAGTTCGCCTTGATGCC
GTTCTTCTGCTTGTCGGCCTTGATATAGACGTTCTCGAGTGAGCTCAGCCGACCTATAGCTCTGACTGCG
TGACCTGTCTTATTCCACTTACGACGTGATGAGTCGACCATGGTGGCGAGATCCTTATCGTCATCGTCGT
ACAGATCCCGACCCATTTGCTGTCCACCAGTCATGCTAGCCATACCATGATGATGATGATGATGAGAACC
TGATGCGCCACTACCGGTTCGGTCGGCGGCACTGACATCGGCACCGGCACTGGGTTCTGGTGCCTCGGTG
TCGCCCAGAATAGCCCGGGATCTCAACAGGATAAAGCCAAAGCCGACCTTGGCAGTCACGTCCAACACCA
TAAACAGCAGAGTTTCGATGCCCAGGCCCACCACGCCAGCGCCCTCAGTGCCTATGATCCACAGGATAGG
GTAAGCGGTCCACAGCACCAAGACCAGAGCTGTCAGGGTGTTAAAGGTAGATGCCACCTCGGGGCCCCGC
TCCTTTGCAGCAGATCGCAGGGATGTAGCCAGAAAATAGAGCACCACTATCATGCAAATTGT
