>Addgene plasmid #42168 | pJMK019 | addgene partial sequence | sequence record 64200 | EGFP_C
GGTACCGGAGGGAGCATGGTGAGCAAGGGCGAGGAGCTGTTCACCGGGGTGGTGCCCATCCTGGTCGAGC
TGGACGGCGACGTAAACGGCCACAAGTTCAGCGTGTCCGGCGAGGGTGAGGGCGATGCCACCTACGGCAA
GCTGACCCTGAAGTTCATCTGCACCACCGGCAAGCTGCCCGTGCCCTGGCCCACCCTCGTGACCACCCTG
ACCTACGGCGTGCAGTGCTTCAGCCGCTACCCCGACCACATGAAGCAGCACGACTTCTTCAAGTCCGCCA
TGCCCGAAGGCTACATCCAGGAGCGCACCATCTTCTTCAAGGACGACGGCAACTACAAGACCCGCGCCGA
GGTGAAGTTCGAGGGCGACACCCTGGTGAACCGCATCGAGCTGAAGGGCATCGACTTCAAGGAGGACGGC
AACATCCTGGGGCACAAGCTGGAGTACAACCTGCCGGACCAACTGACTGAAGAGCAGATCGCAGAATTTA
AAGAGGCTTTCTCCCTATTTGACAAGGACGGGGATGGGACAATAACAACCAAGGAGCTGGGGACGGTGAT
GCGGTCTCTGGGGCAGAACCCCACAGAAGCAGAGCTGCAGGACATGATCAATGAAGTAGATGCCGACGGT
GACGGCACAATCGACTTCCCTGAGTTCCTGACAATGATGGCAAGAAAAATGAAATACACAGACAGTGAAG
AAGAAATTAGAGAAGCGTTCCGTGTGTTTGATAAGGATGGCAATGGCTACATCAGTGCAGCAGAGCTTCG
CCACGTGATGACAAACCTTGGAGAGAAGTTAACAGATGAAGAGGTTGATGAA
