>Addgene plasmid #42168 | pJMK019 | addgene partial sequence | sequence record 64201 | LNCX 5'-AGCTCGTTTAGTGAACCGTCAGATC-3'
ACTCTAGAGATGGACCCCATCGCTCTGCAGGCTGGTTACGACCTGCTGGGTGACGGCAGACCTGAAACTC
TGTGGCTGGGCATCGGCACTCTGCTGATGCTGATTGGAACCTTCTACTTTCTGGTCCGCGGATGGGGAGT
CACCGATAAGGATGCCCGGGAATATTACGCTGTGACTATCCTGGTGCCCGGAATCGCATCCGCCGCATAT
CTGTCTATGTTCTTTGGTATCGGGCTTACTGAGGTGACCGTCGGGGGCGAAATGTTGGATATCTATTATG
CCAGGTACGCCAACTGGCTGTTTACCACCCCACTTCTGCTGCTGGATCTGGCCCTTCTCGCTAAGGTGGA
TCGGGTGACCATCGGCACCCTGGTGGGTGTGGACGCCCTGATGATCGTCACTGGCCTCATCGGAGCCTTG
AGCCACACGGCCATAGCCAGATACAGTTGGTGGTTGTTCTCTACAATTTGCATGATAGTGGTGCTCTATT
TTCTGGCTACATCCCTGCGATCTGCTGCAAAGGAGCGGGGCCCCGAGGTGGCATCTACCTTTAACACCCT
GACAGCTCTGGTCTTGGTGCTGTGGACCGCTTACCCTATCCTGTGGATCATAGGCACTGAGGGCGCTGGC
GTGGTGGGCCTGGGCATCGAAACTCTGCTGTTTATGGTGTTGGACGTGACTGCCAAGGTCGGCTTTGGCT
TTATCCTGTTGAGATCCCGGGCTATTCTGGGCGACACCGAGGCACCAGAACCCAGTGCCGGTGCCGATGT
CAGTGCCGCCGACCGAACCGGTAGTGGCGCATCAGGTTCTCATCATCATCATCATCATGGT
